Addgene plasmid #47510: pDR348 FANCF
Purpose: human gRNA expression vector targeting FANCF
Depositing lab: Keith Joung. Depositing organization: Massachusetts General Hospital. Publication: High-frequency off-target mutagenesis induced by CRISPR-Cas nucleases in human cells. Fu Y, Foden JA, Khayter C, Maeder ML, Reyon D, Joung JK, Sander JD. Nat Biotechnol. 2013 Jun 23. doi: 10.1038/nbt.2623. PubMed 23792628.
Backbone
  Vector backbone: MLM3636
  Backbone manufacturer: Joung lab (Addgene plasmid #43860)
  Backbone size w/o insert (bp): 2278
  Vector type: Mammalian Expression, CRISPR
Growth in bacteria
  Bacterial resistance: Ampicillin, 100 μg/mL
  Growth temperature: 37°C
  Growth strain: XL1 Blue
  Copy number: Unknown
Gene/Insert
  Gene/Insert name: gRNA-FANCF
  Species: H. sapiens (human)
  Insert size (bp): 20
  Entrez Gene: FANCF (a.k.a. FAF)
  Promoter: U6
  Cloning method: Restriction Enzyme; 5′ cloning site BsmBI (not destroyed); 3′ cloning site BsmBI (not destroyed)
  Sequencing primers: 5′ hU6-F (5'-GAGGGCCTATTTCCCATGATT-3')
Terms and licenses: Academic/Nonprofit Terms; Industry Terms: Not Available to Industry
Depositor comments: Target site: GGAATCCCTTCTGCAGCACC gRNA expression vector targeting human FANCF for use with JDS246 (Addgene plasmid# 43861--mammalian codon-optimized streptococcus pyogenes Cas9)
How to cite: pDR348 FANCF was a gift from Keith Joung (Addgene plasmid # 47510 ; http://n2t.net/addgene:47510 ; RRID:Addgene_47510)
