[The description below was written by a language model from this plasmid's Addgene catalogue record and pLannotate feature annotations shown in this document.]
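Description:
pDR348 FANCF is a small mammalian guide RNA expression plasmid (about 2.3 kb) built on the MLM3636 backbone and designed to direct Streptococcus pyogenes Cas9 to a site in the human FANCF gene. It is propagated in E. coli through a high-copy ColE1/pUC-type origin of replication and selected with ampicillin via a β-lactamase gene driven by its own bla promoter. There is no mammalian selection marker or reporter among the annotated features, so the plasmid serves purely as a transient source of guide RNA in transfected cells.

The payload is a single RNA polymerase III transcription unit. A human U6 promoter drives a 20-nucleotide FANCF-specific targeting sequence, which was cloned between BsmBI sites and lies in the short gap between the promoter and the annotated S. pyogenes gRNA scaffold. Transcription therefore yields a chimeric single guide RNA in which the spacer provides target recognition and the scaffold provides the structure bound by Cas9. A short attB1 fragment annotated upstream of the U6 promoter appears to be a remnant of the backbone's construction and has no evident role in the plasmid's function.

The construct does not encode Cas9. According to the depositor, it is meant to be used together with a separate plasmid expressing mammalian codon-optimized S. pyogenes Cas9. It was deposited in connection with work examining the frequency of off-target mutagenesis by CRISPR-Cas nucleases in human cells, where FANCF served as one of the endogenous target loci. Typical uses are inducing targeted double-strand breaks and indel mutations at FANCF, or serving as a well-characterised guide for assessing nuclease activity and specificity.
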