Features (pLannotate 1.2.2; 6 found; start..end, strand, type, name):
     13..30      +  protein_bind   attB1 (fragment): mutant version of attB; recombination site for the Gateway® BP reaction BP Clonase™
     82..322     +  promoter       U6 promoter: RNA polymerase III promoter for human U6 snRNA
    351..426     +  misc_RNA       gRNA scaffold: guide RNA scaffold for the Streptococcus pyogenes CRISPR/Cas9 system
    530..1118    -  rep_origin     ori: high-copy-number ColE1/pMB1/pBR322/pUC origin of replication
   1289..2149    -  CDS            AmpR: β-lactamase; bla; confers resistance to ampicillin, carbenicillin, and related antibiotics
   2150..2254    -  promoter       AmpR promoter: bla
>Addgene plasmid #47510 | pDR348 FANCF | depositor full sequence | sequence record 67679 | pDR348 FANCF sequence 2279 bps
GACGTCGCTAGCTGTACAAAAAAGCAGGCTTTAAAGGAACCAATTCAGTCGACTGGATCCGGTACCAAGG
TCGGGCAGGAAGAGGGCCTATTTCCCATGATTCCTTCATATTTGCATATACGATACAAGGCTGTTAGAGA
GATAATTAGAATTAATTTGACTGTAAACACAAAGATATTAGTACAAAATACGTGACGTAGAAAGTAATAA
TTTCTTGGGTAGTTTGCAGTTTTAAAATTATGTTTTAAAATGGACTATCATATGCTTACCGTAACTTGAA
AGTATTTCGATTTCTTGGCTTTATATATCTTGTGGAAAGGACGAAACACCGGAATCCCTTCTGCAGCACC
GTTTTAGAGCTAGAAATAGCAAGTTAAAATAAGGCTAGTCCGTTATCAACTTGAAAAAGTGGCACCGAGT
CGGTGCTTTTTTTAAGCTTGGGCCGCTCGAGGTACCTCTCTACATATGACATGTGAGCAAAAGGCCAGCA
AAAGGCCAGGAACCGTAAAAAGGCCGCGTTGCTGGCGTTTTTCCATAGGCTCCGCCCCCCTGACGAGCAT
CACAAAAATCGACGCTCAAGTCAGAGGTGGCGAAACCCGACAGGACTATAAAGATACCAGGCGTTTCCCC
CTGGAAGCTCCCTCGTGCGCTCTCCTGTTCCGACCCTGCCGCTTACCGGATACCTGTCCGCCTTTCTCCC
TTCGGGAAGCGTGGCGCTTTCTCATAGCTCACGCTGTAGGTATCTCAGTTCGGTGTAGGTCGTTCGCTCC
AAGCTGGGCTGTGTGCACGAACCCCCCGTTCAGCCCGACCGCTGCGCCTTATCCGGTAACTATCGTCTTG
AGTCCAACCCGGTAAGACACGACTTATCGCCACTGGCAGCAGCCACTGGTAACAGGATTAGCAGAGCGAG
GTATGTAGGCGGTGCTACAGAGTTCTTGAAGTGGTGGCCTAACTACGGCTACACTAGAAGAACAGTATTT
GGTATCTGCGCTCTGCTGAAGCCAGTTACCTTCGGAAAAAGAGTTGGTAGCTCTTGATCCGGCAAACAAA
CCACCGCTGGTAGCGGTGGTTTTTTTGTTTGCAAGCAGCAGATTACGCGCAGAAAAAAAGGATCTCAAGA
AGATCCTTTGATCTTTTCTACGGGGTCTGACGCTCAGTGGAACGAAAACTCACGTTAAGGGATTTTGGTC
ATGAGATTATCAAAAAGGATCTTCACCTAGATCCTTTTAAATTAAAAATGAAGTTTTAAATCAATCTAAA
GTATATATGAGTAAACTTGGTCTGACAGTTACCAATGCTTAATCAGTGAGGCACCTATCTCAGCGATCTG
TCTATTTCGTTCATCCATAGTTGCCTGACTCCCCGTCGTGTAGATAACTACGATACGGGAGGGCTTACCA
TCTGGCCCCAGTGCTGCAATGATACCGCGAGACCCACGCTCACCGGCTCCAGATTTATCAGCAATAAACC
AGCCAGCCGGAAGGGCCGAGCGCAGAAGTGGTCCTGCAACTTTATCCGCCTCCATCCAGTCTATTAATTG
TTGCCGGGAAGCTAGAGTAAGTAGTTCGCCAGTTAATAGTTTGCGCAACGTTGTTGCCATTGCTACAGGC
ATCGTGGTGTCACGCTCGTCGTTTGGTATGGCTTCATTCAGCTCCGGTTCCCAACGATCAAGGCGAGTTA
CATGATCCCCCATGTTGTGCAAAAAAGCGGTTAGCTCCTTCGGTCCTCCGATCGTTGTCAGAAGTAAGTT
GGCCGCAGTGTTATCACTCATGGTTATGGCAGCACTGCATAATTCTCTTACTGTCATGCCATCCGTAAGA
TGCTTTTCTGTGACTGGTGAGTACTCAACCAAGTCATTCTGAGAATAGTGTATGCGGCGACCGAGTTGCT
CTTGCCCGGCGTCAATACGGGATAATACCGCGCCACATAGCAGAACTTTAAAAGTGCTCATCATTGGAAA
ACGTTCTTCGGGGCGAAAACTCTCAAGGATCTTACCGCTGTTGAGATCCAGTTCGATGTAACCCACTCGT
GCACCCAACTGATCTTCAGCATCTTTTACTTTCACCAGCGTTTCTGGGTGAGCAAAAACAGGAAGGCAAA
ATGCCGCAAAAAAGGGAATAAGGGCGACACGGAAATGTTGAATACTCATACTCTTCCTTTTTCAATATTA
TTGAAGCATTTATCAGGGTTATTGTCTCATGAGCGGATACATATTTGAATGTATTTAGAAAAATAAACAA
ATAGGGGTTCCGCGCACATTTCCCCGAAAAGTGCCACCT
