>Addgene plasmid #47510 | pDR348 FANCF | addgene partial sequence | sequence record 69834 | hU6-F 5'-GAGGGCCTATTTCCCATGATT-3'
GGCTGTTAGAGAGATAATTAGAATTAATTTGACTGTAAACACAAAGATATTAGTACAAAATACGTGACGT
AGAAAGTAATAATTTCTTGGGTAGTTTGCAGTTTTAAAATTATGTTTTAAAATGGACTATCATATGCTTA
CCGTAACTTGAAAGTATTTCGATTTCTTGGCTTTATATATCTTGTGGAAAGGACGAAACACCGGAATCCC
TTCTGCAGCACCGTTTTAGAGCTAGAAATAGCAAGTTAAAATAAGGCTAGTCCGTTATCAACTTGAAAAA
GTGGCACCGAGTCGGTGCTTTTTTTAAGCTTGGGCCGCTCGAGGTACCTCTCTACATATGACATGTGAGC
AAAAGGCCAGCAAAAGGCCAGGAACCGTAAAAAGGCCGCGTTGCTGGCGTTTTTCCATAGGCTCCGCCCC
CCTGACGAGCATCACAAAAATCGACGCTCAAGTCAGAGGTGGCGAAACCCGACAGGACTATAAAGATACC
AGGCGTTTCCCCCTGGAAGCTCCCTCGTGCGCTCTCCTGTTCCGACCCTGCCGCTTACCGGATACCTGTC
CGCCTTTCTCCCTTCGGGAAGCGTGGCGCTTTCTCATAGCTCACGCTGTAGGTATCTCAGTTCGGTGTAG
GTCGTTCGCTCCAAGCTGGGCTGTGTGCACGAACCCCCCGTTCAGCCCGACCGCTGCGCCTTATCCGGTA
ACTATCGTCTTGAGTCCAACCCGGTAAGACACGACTTATCGCCACTGGCAGCAGCCACTGGTAACAGGAT
TAGCAGAGCGAGGTATGTAGGCGGTGCTACAGAGTTCTTGAAGTGGTGGCCTAACTACGGCTACACTAGA
AGAACAGTATTTGGTATCTGCGCTCTGCTGAAGCCAGTTACCTTCGGAAAAAGAGTTGGTAGCTCTTGAT
CCGGCAAACAAACCACCGCTGGTAGCGGTGGTTTTTTTGTTTGCAAGCA
